Addgene plasmid #120002: pMaCTag-23
Purpose: Template for C-terminal PCR tagging of mammalian genes (without selection) with Halo
Depositing lab: Michael Knop. Depositing organization: Universitaet Heidelberg. Publication: CRISPR-Cas12a-assisted PCR tagging of mammalian genes. Fueller J, Herbst K, Meurer M, Gubicza K, Kurtulmus B, Knopf JD, Kirrmaier D, Buchmuller BC, Pereira G, Lemberg MK, Knop M. J Cell Biol. 2020 Jun 1;219(6). pii: 151766. doi: 10.1083/jcb.201910210. PubMed 32406907.
Backbone
  Vector backbone: pFA6a
  Backbone size w/o insert (bp): 2412
  Vector type: PCR Template
Growth in bacteria
  Bacterial resistance: Ampicillin, 100 μg/mL
  Growth temperature: 37°C
  Growth strain: DH5alpha
  Copy number: High Copy
Gene/Insert
  Gene/Insert name: Halo
  Species: H. sapiens (human)
  Promoter: None
  Tag / fusion protein: Halo (C terminal on backbone)
  Cloning method: Restriction Enzyme; 5′ cloning site BamHI (not destroyed); 3′ cloning site SpeI (not destroyed)
  Sequencing primers: 5′ SP6; 3′ AAACCACAACTAGAATGCAGTG
Terms and licenses: Academic/Nonprofit Terms; Industry Terms: Not Available to Industry
Depositor comments: Template plasmid for C-terminal PCR tagging of mammalian genes. For M1 and M2 tagging oligo design please visit www.pcr-tagging.com Please visit https://www.biorxiv.org/content/early/2018/11/20/473876 for BioRxiv preprint
How to cite: pMaCTag-23 was a gift from Michael Knop (Addgene plasmid # 120002 ; http://n2t.net/addgene:120002 ; RRID:Addgene_120002)
