[The description below was written by a language model from this plasmid's Addgene catalogue record, the feature table of its GenBank file and pLannotate feature annotations shown in this document.]
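Description:
pMaCTag-23 is a 3.8 kb PCR template plasmid built on the pFA6a backbone. It serves as the cassette source for C-terminal tagging of endogenous mammalian genes with HaloTag in the CRISPR-Cas12a-assisted PCR tagging method. It is not an expression vector in its own right. It is maintained in E. coli through a high-copy ColE1/pUC-type origin and selected with ampicillin via the bla gene and its promoter. SP6 and T7 phage promoters from the backbone flank the cassette and mainly provide sequencing primer sites. Short lacI, rop and bom fragments picked up by automated annotation are backbone remnants.

The cassette begins with a promoterless HaloTag coding sequence, a modified bacterial dehalogenase that bonds covalently to chloroalkane ligands. The catalogue lists the insert species as human, although the tag is of bacterial origin. An SV40 polyadenylation signal follows the tag. Downstream lies a human U6 RNA polymerase III promoter flanked by two loxP sites, which would in principle allow Cre-mediated removal of the U6 element. No mammalian selection marker is present, consistent with the "without selection" designation.

In use, the cassette is amplified with two gene-specific tagging oligos (M1 and M2). In the published method these add homology arms to the target locus, and the reverse oligo supplies a Cas12a crRNA sequence that the U6 promoter then transcribes. The record itself does not spell out these details. The resulting PCR product thus carries both the repair donor and the guide expression unit. Integration places HaloTag in frame at the 3′ end of the target gene, under that gene's own promoter.

The two feature tables describe the same sequence with a 17 bp offset in numbering.
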