LOCUS       Exported 3812 bp ds-DNA circular SYN 12-MAY-2021
DEFINITION  Template for C-terminal PCR tagging of mammalian genes (without
            selection) with Halo.
ACCESSION   .
VERSION     .
KEYWORDS    pMaCTag-23
SOURCE      synthetic DNA construct
  ORGANISM  synthetic DNA construct
REFERENCE   1 (bases 1 to 3812)
  AUTHORS   Fueller J, Herbst K, Meurer M, Gubicza K, Kurtulmus B, Knopf JD,
            Kirrmaier D, Buchmuller BC, Pereira G, Lemberg MK, Knop M
  TITLE     CRISPR-Cas12a-assisted PCR tagging of mammalian genes.
  JOURNAL   J Cell Biol. 2020 Jun 1;219(6). pii: 151766. doi:
            10.1083/jcb.201910210.
  PUBMED    32406907
REFERENCE   2 (bases 1 to 3812)
  AUTHORS   .
  TITLE     Direct Submission
  JOURNAL   Exported May 12, 2021 from SnapGene Server 1.1.58
            http://www.snapgene.com
FEATURES             Location/Qualifiers
     source          1..3812
                     /organism="synthetic DNA construct"
                     /mol_type="other DNA"
     promoter        1..19
                     /label=SP6 promoter
                     /note="promoter for bacteriophage SP6 RNA polymerase"
     primer_bind     1..18
                     /label=SP6
                     /note="SP6 promoter, forward primer"
     CDS             81..968
                     /codon_start=1
                     /product="modified bacterial dehalogenase that forms
                     covalent bonds with chloroalkane derivatives"
                     /label=HaloTag(R)
                     /translation="AEIGTGFPFDPHYVEVLGERMHYVDVGPRDGTPVLFLHGNPTSSY
                     VWRNIIPHVAPTHRCIAPDLIGMGKSDKPDLGYFFDDHVRFMDAFIEALGLEEVVLVIH
                     DWGSALGFHWAKRNPERVKGIAFMEFIRPIPTWDEWPEFARETFQAFRTTDVGRKLIID
                     QNVFIEGTLPMGVVRPLTEVEMDHYREPFLNPVDREPLWRFPNELPIAGEPANIVALVE
                     EYMDWLHQSPVPKLLFWGTPGVLIPPAEAARLAKSLPNCKAVDIGPGLNLLQEDNPDLI
                     GSEIARWLSTLEISG"
     polyA_signal    978..1099
                     /label=SV40 poly(A) signal
                     /note="SV40 polyadenylation signal"
     primer_bind     complement(1015..1034)
                     /label=SV40pA-R
                     /note="SV40 polyA, reverse primer"
     primer_bind     1069..1088
                     /label=EBV-rev
                     /note="SV40 polyA terminator, reverse primer"
     protein_bind    1106..1139
                     /label=loxP
                     /bound_moiety="Cre recombinase"
                     /note="Cre-mediated recombination occurs in the 8-bp core
                     sequence (GCATACAT)."
     promoter        1146..1386
                     /label=U6 promoter
                     /note="RNA polymerase III promoter for human U6 snRNA"
     primer_bind     1146..1166
                     /label=hU6-F
                     /note="Human U6 promoter, forward primer"
     primer_bind     1317..1336
                     /label=LKO.1 5'
                     /note="Human U6 promoter, forward primer"
     protein_bind    1396..1429
                     /label=loxP
                     /bound_moiety="Cre recombinase"
                     /note="Cre-mediated recombination occurs in the 8-bp core
                     sequence (GCATACAT)."
     primer_bind     complement(1466..1485)
                     /label=T7
                     /note="T7 promoter, forward primer"
     promoter        complement(1467..1485)
                     /label=T7 promoter
                     /note="promoter for bacteriophage T7 RNA polymerase"
     primer_bind     complement(1572..1589)
                     /label=L4440
                     /note="L4440 vector, forward primer"
     rep_origin      complement(1743..2331)
                     /direction=LEFT
                     /label=ori
                     /note="high-copy-number ColE1/pMB1/pBR322/pUC origin of
                     replication"
     primer_bind     complement(1823..1842)
                     /label=pBR322ori-F
                     /note="pBR322 origin, forward primer"
     CDS             complement(2502..3362)
                     /codon_start=1
                     /gene="bla"
                     /product="beta-lactamase"
                     /label=AmpR
                     /note="confers resistance to ampicillin, carbenicillin, and
                     related antibiotics"
                     /translation="MSIQHFRVALIPFFAAFCLPVFAHPETLVKVKDAEDQLGARVGYI
                     ELDLNSGKILESFRPEERFPMMSTFKVLLCGAVLSRIDAGQEQLGRRIHYSQNDLVEYS
                     PVTEKHLTDGMTVRELCSAAITMSDNTAANLLLTTIGGPKELTAFLHNMGDHVTRLDRW
                     EPELNEAIPNDERDTTMPVAMATTLRKLLTGELLTLASRQQLIDWMEADKVAGPLLRSA
                     LPAGWFIADKSGAGERGSRGIIAALGPDGKPSRIVVIYTTGSQATMDERNRQIAEIGAS
                     LIKHW"
     primer_bind     3125..3144
                     /label=Amp-R
                     /note="Ampicillin resistance gene, reverse primer"
     promoter        complement(3363..3467)
                     /gene="bla"
                     /label=AmpR promoter
     primer_bind     3535..3553
                     /label=pBRforEco
                     /note="pBR322 vectors, upsteam of EcoRI site, forward
                     primer"
     primer_bind     complement(3591..3613)
                     /label=pGEX 3'
                     /note="pGEX vectors, reverse primer"
     primer_bind     3713..3732
                     /label=pRS-marker
                     /note="pRS vectors, use to sequence yeast selectable
                     marker"
ORIGIN
        1 atttaggtga cactatagaa cgcggccgcc agctgaagct tcgtacgtca ggtggaggag
       61 gtagtggcgg aggcggatcc gcagaaatcg gtactggctt tccattcgac ccccattatg
      121 tggaagtcct gggcgagcgc atgcactacg tcgatgttgg tccgcgcgat ggcacccctg
      181 tgctgttcct gcacggtaac ccgacctcct cctacgtgtg gcgcaacatc atcccgcatg
      241 ttgcaccgac ccatcgctgc attgctccag acctgatcgg tatgggcaaa tccgacaaac
      301 cagacctggg ttatttcttc gacgaccacg tccgcttcat ggatgccttc atcgaagccc
      361 tgggtctgga agaggtcgtc ctggtcattc acgactgggg ctccgctctg ggtttccact
      421 gggccaagcg caatccagag cgcgtcaaag gtattgcatt tatggagttc atccgcccta
      481 tcccgacctg ggacgaatgg ccagaatttg cccgcgagac cttccaggcc ttccgcacca
      541 ccgacgtcgg ccgcaagctg atcatcgatc agaacgtttt tatcgagggt acgctgccga
      601 tgggtgtcgt ccgcccgctg actgaagtcg agatggacca ttaccgcgag ccgttcctga
      661 atcctgttga ccgcgagcca ctgtggcgct tcccaaacga gctgccaatc gccggtgagc
      721 cagcgaacat cgtcgcgctg gtcgaagaat acatggactg gctgcaccag tcccctgtcc
      781 cgaagctgct gttctggggc accccaggcg ttctgatccc accggccgaa gccgctcgcc
      841 tggccaaaag cctgcctaac tgcaaggctg tggacatcgg cccgggtctg aatctgctgc
      901 aagaagacaa cccggacctg atcggcagcg agatcgcgcg ctggctgtcc acgctcgaga
      961 tttccggctg aactagtaac ttgtttattg cagcttataa tggttacaaa taaagcaata
     1021 gcatcacaaa tttcacaaat aaagcatttt tttcactgca ttctagttgt ggtttgtcca
     1081 aactcatcaa tgtatcttag tcgatataac ttcgtatagc atacattata cgaagttatg
     1141 tcgaggaggg cctatttccc atgattcctt catatttgca tatacgatac aaggctgtta
     1201 gagagataat tggaattaat ttgactgtaa acacaaagat attagtacaa aatacgtgac
     1261 gtagaaagta ataatttctt gggtagtttg cagttttaaa attatgtttt aaaatggact
     1321 atcatatgct taccgtaact tgaaagtatt tcgatttctt ggctttatat atcttgtgga
     1381 aaggacgaaa caccgataac ttcgtatagc atacattata cgaagttatg gtaccgatgc
     1441 agctagcccg cggatctgcc ggtctcccta tagtgagtcg tattaatttc gataagccag
     1501 gttaacctgc attaatgaat cggccaacgc gcggggagag gcggtttgcg tattgggcgc
     1561 tcttccgctt cctcgctcac tgactcgctg cgctcggtcg ttcggctgcg gcgagcggta
     1621 tcagctcact caaaggcggt aatacggtta tccacagaat caggggataa cgcaggaaag
     1681 aacatgtgag caaaaggcca gcaaaaggcc aggaaccgta aaaaggccgc gttgctggcg
     1741 tttttccata ggctccgccc ccctgacgag catcacaaaa atcgacgctc aagtcagagg
     1801 tggcgaaacc cgacaggact ataaagatac caggcgtttc cccctggaag ctccctcgtg
     1861 cgctctcctg ttccgaccct gccgcttacc ggatacctgt ccgcctttct cccttcggga
     1921 agcgtggcgc tttctcatag ctcacgctgt aggtatctca gttcggtgta ggtcgttcgc
     1981 tccaagctgg gctgtgtgca cgaacccccc gttcagcccg accgctgcgc cttatccggt
     2041 aactatcgtc ttgagtccaa cccggtaaga cacgacttat cgccactggc agcagccact
     2101 ggtaacagga ttagcagagc gaggtatgta ggcggtgcta cagagttctt gaagtggtgg
     2161 cctaactacg gctacactag aagaacagta tttggtatct gcgctctgct gaagccagtt
     2221 accttcggaa aaagagttgg tagctcttga tccggcaaac aaaccaccgc tggtagcggt
     2281 ggtttttttg tttgcaagca gcagattacg cgcagaaaaa aaggatctca agaagatcct
     2341 ttgatctttt ctacggggtc tgacgctcag tggaacgaaa actcacgtta agggattttg
     2401 gtcatgagat tatcaaaaag gatcttcacc tagatccttt taaattaaaa atgaagtttt
     2461 aaatcaatct aaagtatata tgagtaaact tggtctgaca gttaccaatg cttaatcagt
     2521 gaggcaccta tctcagcgat ctgtctattt cgttcatcca tagttgcctg actccccgtc
     2581 gtgtagataa ctacgatacg ggagggctta ccatctggcc ccagtgctgc aatgataccg
     2641 cgagacccac gctcaccggc tccagattta tcagcaataa accagccagc cggaagggcc
     2701 gagcgcagaa gtggtcctgc aactttatcc gcctccatcc agtctattaa ttgttgccgg
     2761 gaagctagag taagtagttc gccagttaat agtttgcgca acgttgttgc cattgctaca
     2821 ggcatcgtgg tgtcacgctc gtcgtttggt atggcttcat tcagctccgg ttcccaacga
     2881 tcaaggcgag ttacatgatc ccccatgttg tgcaaaaaag cggttagctc cttcggtcct
     2941 ccgatcgttg tcagaagtaa gttggccgca gtgttatcac tcatggttat ggcagcactg
     3001 cataattctc ttactgtcat gccatccgta agatgctttt ctgtgactgg tgagtactca
     3061 accaagtcat tctgagaata gtgtatgcgg cgaccgagtt gctcttgccc ggcgtcaata
     3121 cgggataata ccgcgccaca tagcagaact ttaaaagtgc tcatcattgg aaaacgttct
     3181 tcggggcgaa aactctcaag gatcttaccg ctgttgagat ccagttcgat gtaacccact
     3241 cgtgcaccca actgatcttc agcatctttt actttcacca gcgtttctgg gtgagcaaaa
     3301 acaggaaggc aaaatgccgc aaaaaaggga ataagggcga cacggaaatg ttgaatactc
     3361 atactcttcc tttttcaata ttattgaagc atttatcagg gttattgtct catgagcgga
     3421 tacatatttg aatgtattta gaaaaataaa caaatagggg ttccgcgcac atttccccga
     3481 aaagtgccac ctgacgtcta agaaaccatt attatcatga cattaaccta taaaaatagg
     3541 cgtatcacga ggccctttcg tctcgcgcgt ttcggtgatg acggtgaaaa cctctgacac
     3601 atgcagctcc cggagacggt cacagcttgt ctgtaagcgg atgccgggag cagacaagcc
     3661 cgtcagggcg cgtcagcggg tgttggcggg tgtcggggct ggcttaacta tgcggcatca
     3721 gagcagattg tactgagagt gcaccatatg gacatattgt cgttagaacg cggctacaat
     3781 taatacataa ccttatgtat catacacata cg
//
