Features (pLannotate 1.2.2; 13 found; start..end, strand, type, name):
     64..951     +  CDS            HaloTag®: modified bacterial dehalogenase that forms covalent bonds with chloroalkane derivatives
    961..1082    +  polyA_signal   SV40 poly(A) signal: SV40 polyadenylation signal
   1089..1122    +  protein_bind   loxP: Cre-mediated recombination occurs in the 8-bp core sequence (GCATACAT). Cre recombinase
   1129..1369    +  promoter       U6 promoter: RNA polymerase III promoter for human U6 snRNA
   1379..1412    +  protein_bind   loxP: Cre-mediated recombination occurs in the 8-bp core sequence (GCATACAT). Cre recombinase
   1450..1468    -  promoter       T7 promoter: promoter for bacteriophage T7 RNA polymerase
   1490..1543    -  CDS            lacI (fragment): lac repressor; lacI; The lac repressor binds to the lac operator to inhibit transcription in E. coli. This inhibition can be relieved by adding lactose or isopropyl-β-D-thiogalactopyranoside (IPTG).
   1726..2314    -  rep_origin     ori: high-copy-number ColE1/pMB1/pBR322/pUC origin of replication
   2485..3345    -  CDS            AmpR: β-lactamase; bla; confers resistance to ampicillin, carbenicillin, and related antibiotics
   3346..3450    -  promoter       AmpR promoter: bla
   3545..3580    +  CDS            rop (fragment): Rop protein, which maintains plasmids at low copy number; rop
   3682..3733    +  misc_feature   bom (fragment): basis of mobility region from pBR322
   3796..2       +  promoter       SP6 promoter (across the origin): promoter for bacteriophage SP6 RNA polymerase
>Addgene plasmid #120002 | pMaCTag-23 | depositor full sequence | sequence record 228028 | pMaCTag-23 sequence 3812 bps
GAACGCGGCCGCCAGCTGAAGCTTCGTACGTCAGGTGGAGGAGGTAGTGGCGGAGGCGGATCCGCAGAAA
TCGGTACTGGCTTTCCATTCGACCCCCATTATGTGGAAGTCCTGGGCGAGCGCATGCACTACGTCGATGT
TGGTCCGCGCGATGGCACCCCTGTGCTGTTCCTGCACGGTAACCCGACCTCCTCCTACGTGTGGCGCAAC
ATCATCCCGCATGTTGCACCGACCCATCGCTGCATTGCTCCAGACCTGATCGGTATGGGCAAATCCGACA
AACCAGACCTGGGTTATTTCTTCGACGACCACGTCCGCTTCATGGATGCCTTCATCGAAGCCCTGGGTCT
GGAAGAGGTCGTCCTGGTCATTCACGACTGGGGCTCCGCTCTGGGTTTCCACTGGGCCAAGCGCAATCCA
GAGCGCGTCAAAGGTATTGCATTTATGGAGTTCATCCGCCCTATCCCGACCTGGGACGAATGGCCAGAAT
TTGCCCGCGAGACCTTCCAGGCCTTCCGCACCACCGACGTCGGCCGCAAGCTGATCATCGATCAGAACGT
TTTTATCGAGGGTACGCTGCCGATGGGTGTCGTCCGCCCGCTGACTGAAGTCGAGATGGACCATTACCGC
GAGCCGTTCCTGAATCCTGTTGACCGCGAGCCACTGTGGCGCTTCCCAAACGAGCTGCCAATCGCCGGTG
AGCCAGCGAACATCGTCGCGCTGGTCGAAGAATACATGGACTGGCTGCACCAGTCCCCTGTCCCGAAGCT
GCTGTTCTGGGGCACCCCAGGCGTTCTGATCCCACCGGCCGAAGCCGCTCGCCTGGCCAAAAGCCTGCCT
AACTGCAAGGCTGTGGACATCGGCCCGGGTCTGAATCTGCTGCAAGAAGACAACCCGGACCTGATCGGCA
GCGAGATCGCGCGCTGGCTGTCGACGCTCGAGATTTCCGGCTGAACTAGTAACTTGTTTATTGCAGCTTA
TAATGGTTACAAATAAAGCAATAGCATCACAAATTTCACAAATAAAGCATTTTTTTCACTGCATTCTAGT
TGTGGTTTGTCCAAACTCATCAATGTATCTTAGTCGATATAACTTCGTATAGCATACATTATACGAAGTT
ATGTCGAGGAGGGCCTATTTCCCATGATTCCTTCATATTTGCATATACGATACAAGGCTGTTAGAGAGAT
AATTGGAATTAATTTGACTGTAAACACAAAGATATTAGTACAAAATACGTGACGTAGAAAGTAATAATTT
CTTGGGTAGTTTGCAGTTTTAAAATTATGTTTTAAAATGGACTATCATATGCTTACCGTAACTTGAAAGT
ATTTCGATTTCTTGGCTTTATATATCTTGTGGAAAGGACGAAACACCGATAACTTCGTATAGCATACATT
ATACGAAGTTATGGTACCGATGCAGCTAGCCCGCGGATCTGCCGGTCTCCCTATAGTGAGTCGTATTAAT
TTCGATAAGCCAGGTTAACCTGCATTAATGAATCGGCCAACGCGCGGGGAGAGGCGGTTTGCGTATTGGG
CGCTCTTCCGCTTCCTCGCTCACTGACTCGCTGCGCTCGGTCGTTCGGCTGCGGCGAGCGGTATCAGCTC
ACTCAAAGGCGGTAATACGGTTATCCACAGAATCAGGGGATAACGCAGGAAAGAACATGTGAGCAAAAGG
CCAGCAAAAGGCCAGGAACCGTAAAAAGGCCGCGTTGCTGGCGTTTTTCCATAGGCTCCGCCCCCCTGAC
GAGCATCACAAAAATCGACGCTCAAGTCAGAGGTGGCGAAACCCGACAGGACTATAAAGATACCAGGCGT
TTCCCCCTGGAAGCTCCCTCGTGCGCTCTCCTGTTCCGACCCTGCCGCTTACCGGATACCTGTCCGCCTT
TCTCCCTTCGGGAAGCGTGGCGCTTTCTCAATGCTCACGCTGTAGGTATCTCAGTTCGGTGTAGGTCGTT
CGCTCCAAGCTGGGCTGTGTGCACGAACCCCCCGTTCAGCCCGACCGCTGCGCCTTATCCGGTAACTATC
GTCTTGAGTCCAACCCGGTAAGACACGACTTATCGCCACTGGCAGCAGCCACTGGTAACAGGATTAGCAG
AGCGAGGTATGTAGGCGGTGCTACAGAGTTCTTGAAGTGGTGGCCTAACTACGGCTACACTAGAAGGACA
GTATTTGGTATCTGCGCTCTGCTGAAGCCAGTTACCTTCGGAAAAAGAGTTGGTAGCTCTTGATCCGGCA
AACAAACCACCGCTGGTAGCGGTGGTTTTTTTGTTTGCAAGCAGCAGATTACGCGCAGAAAAAAAGGATC
TCAAGAAGATCCTTTGATCTTTTCTACGGGGTCTGACGCTCAGTGGAACGAAAACTCACGTTAAGGGATT
TTGGTCATGAGATTATCAAAAAGGATCTTCACCTAGATCCTTTTAAATTAAAAATGAAGTTTTAAATCAA
TCTAAAGTATATATGAGTAAACTTGGTCTGACAGTTACCAATGCTTAATCAGTGAGGCACCTATCTCAGC
GATCTGTCTATTTCGTTCATCCATAGTTGCCTGACTCCCCGTCGTGTAGATAACTACGATACGGGAGGGC
TTACCATCTGGCCCCAGTGCTGCAATGATACCGCGAGACCCACGCTCACCGGCTCCAGATTTATCAGCAA
TAAACCAGCCAGCCGGAAGGGCCGAGCGCAGAAGTGGTCCTGCAACTTTATCCGCCTCCATCCAGTCTAT
TAATTGTTGCCGGGAAGCTAGAGTAAGTAGTTCGCCAGTTAATAGTTTGCGCAACGTTGTTGCCATTGCT
ACAGGCATCGTGGTGTCACGCTCGTCGTTTGGTATGGCTTCATTCAGCTCCGGTTCCCAACGATCAAGGC
GAGTTACATGATCCCCCATGTTGTGCAAAAAAGCGGTTAGCTCCTTCGGTCCTCCGATCGTTGTCAGAAG
TAAGTTGGCCGCAGTGTTATCACTCATGGTTATGGCAGCACTGCATAATTCTCTTACTGTCATGCCATCC
GTAAGATGCTTTTCTGTGACTGGTGAGTACTCAACCAAGTCATTCTGAGAATAGTGTATGCGGCGACCGA
GTTGCTCTTGCCCGGCGTCAATACGGGATAATACCGCGCCACATAGCAGAACTTTAAAAGTGCTCATCAT
TGGAAAACGTTCTTCGGGGCGAAAACTCTCAAGGATCTTACCGCTGTTGAGATCCAGTTCGATGTAACCC
ACTCGTGCACCCAACTGATCTTCAGCATCTTTTACTTTCACCAGCGTTTCTGGGTGAGCAAAAACAGGAA
GGCAAAATGCCGCAAAAAAGGGAATAAGGGCGACACGGAAATGTTGAATACTCATACTCTTCCTTTTTCA
ATATTATTGAAGCATTTATCAGGGTTATTGTCTCATGAGCGGATACATATTTGAATGTATTTAGAAAAAT
AAACAAATAGGGGTTCCGCGCACATTTCCCCGAAAAGTGCCACCTGACGTCTAAGAAACCATTATTATCA
TGACATTAACCTATAAAAATAGGCGTATCACGAGGCCCTTTCGTCTCGCGCGTTTCGGTGATGACGGTGA
AAACCTCTGACACATGCAGCTCCCGGAGACGGTCACAGCTTGTCTGTAAGCGGATGCCGGGAGCAGACAA
GCCCGTCAGGGCGCGTCAGCGGGTGTTGGCGGGTGTCGGGGCTGGCTTAACTATGCGGCATCAGAGCAGA
TTGTACTGAGAGTGCACCATATGGACATATTGTCGTTAGAACGCGGCTACAATTAATACATAACCTTATG
TATCATACACATACGATTTAGGTGACACTATA
